Addgene plasmid #126962: pJUMP29-1C(sfGFP)
Purpose: (Empty Backbone) Level 1 vector. OriV 9 (pBBR322/ROP; medium copy number); sfGFP cloning reporter.
Depositing lab: Chris French. Depositing organization: University of Edinburgh. Publication: Joint universal modular plasmids (JUMP): a flexible vector platform for synthetic biology. Valenzuela-Ortega M, French C. Synth Biol (Oxf). 2021 Feb 2;6(1):ysab003. doi: 10.1093/synbio/ysab003. eCollection 2021. PubMed 33623824.
Backbone
  Vector backbone: pJUMP29-1C
  Backbone manufacturer: Backbone derived from SEVA.
  Vector type: Bacterial Expression, Synthetic Biology
Growth in bacteria
  Bacterial resistance: Kanamycin, 50 μg/mL
  Growth temperature: 37°C
  Growth strain: JM109
  Copy number: Low Copy
Gene/Insert
  Gene/Insert name: None
  Mutation: None
Terms and licenses: Academic/Nonprofit Terms; Industry Terms: Not Available to Industry
Depositor comments: Please visit https://www.biorxiv.org/content/10.1101/799585v1 for bioRxiv preprint.
How to cite: pJUMP29-1C(sfGFP) was a gift from Chris French (Addgene plasmid # 126962 ; http://n2t.net/addgene:126962 ; RRID:Addgene_126962)
