[The description below was written by a language model from this plasmid's Addgene catalogue record and pLannotate feature annotations shown in this document.]
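Description:
pJUMP29-1C(sfGFP) is an empty-backbone bacterial cloning vector from the Joint Universal Modular Plasmids (JUMP) platform, a synthetic-biology vector set derived from the SEVA plasmid architecture. It is designated a Level 1 vector in that hierarchical assembly scheme, and the sequenced plasmid is about 3.8 kb. Replication relies on a pBR322-type (pMB1/ColE1 family) origin accompanied by the rop gene, whose product restrains copy number. The depositor's purpose line calls this "OriV 9" medium copy, while the catalogue copy-number field lists it as low copy. Selection is by kanamycin through the aphA1 (nptI) aminoglycoside phosphotransferase gene. The backbone also carries an incP origin of transfer, the pBR322 bom region and a fragment of mbeC. These elements relate to conjugative mobilisation when transfer functions are supplied in trans.

There is no gene of interest. The cargo position is occupied by a placeholder reporter cassette, in which a J23119-type constitutive bacterial promoter (annotated as a fragment) and a phage T7 gene 10 ribosome binding site drive superfolder GFP. This cassette is bracketed by BioBrick prefix and suffix sequences and insulated by the lambda t0 terminator downstream and an rrnB T1 terminator on the other side of the cloning region. As a cloning reporter, sfGFP is meant to be displaced when parts are assembled into the vector, so colonies with the parental plasmid fluoresce and correct assemblies presumably do not. The record does not annotate the restriction sites used for assembly. Typical use is as a destination vector for building and expressing modular genetic constructs in bacteria.
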