Features (pLannotate 1.2.2; 13 found; start..end, strand, type, name):
     47..68      +  misc_feature   BioBrick prefix: BioBrick prefix for parts that do not start with "ATG"
     95..119     +  promoter       J23119(SpeI) promoter (fragment): bacterial promoter (Registry of Standard Biological Parts BBa J23119) modified to end with an SpeI site
    134..154     +  RBS            RBS: efficient ribosome binding site from bacteriophage T7 gene 10 (Olins and Rangwala, 1989)
    171..881     +  CDS            superfolder GFP: GFP variant that folds robustly even when fused to poorly folded proteins (Pédelacq et al., 2006)
    934..954     +  misc_feature   BioBrick suffix: universal suffix for all parts
    988..1082    +  terminator     lambda t0 terminator: transcription terminator from phage lambda
   1214..2026    +  CDS            aphA1: KKA1_ECOLX - Also known as nptI. Protein inferred from homology: Swiss-Prot protein existence level 3. Resistance to kanamycin and structurally-related aminoglycosides, including amikacin. From Escherichia coli.
   2196..2304    +  oriT           oriT: incP origin of transfer
   2340..2928    +  rep_origin     ori: high-copy-number ColE1/pMB1/pBR322/pUC origin of replication
   3114..3254    -  misc_feature   bom: basis of mobility region from pBR322
   3356..3547    -  CDS            rop: Rop protein, which maintains plasmids at low copy number; rop
   3588..3698    +  CDS            mbeC (fragment): MBEC_ECOLX - Experimental evidence at protein level: Swiss-Prot protein existence level 1. Required for efficient mobilization of ColE1 plasmid and is thus essential to promote the specific transfer of the plasmid during conjugation. Probably functions by inducing DNA bending, helping the MbeA relaxase to melt the DNA around the nic site and cleave the phosphodiester bond. Binds specifically double-stranded DNA (dsDNA) containing the ColE1 oriT but does not recognize the inverted repeat (IR). From Escherichia coli.
   3727..3813    -  terminator     rrnB T1 terminator: Escherichia coli rrnB; transcription terminator T1 from the E. coli rrnB gene
>Addgene plasmid #126962 | pJUMP29-1C(sfGFP) | addgene full sequence | sequence record 248020 | Addgene NGS Result
TTAATTAAGGAGTTTTGCAGGTGCCTTGGAACACCTGCTTTTCGCTGAATTCGCGGCCGCTTCTAGAGCG
TCTCTAGCCGGAGTGAGACCGGAGTTGACGGCTAGCTCAGTCCTAGGTACAGTGCTAGCGTACTTGTTTA
ACTTTAAGAAGGAGATATACAATGGTAGCCCGTAAAGGCGAAGAGCTGTTCACTGGTGTCGTCCCTATTC
TGGTGGAACTGGATGGTGATGTCAACGGTCATAAGTTTTCCGTGCGTGGCGAGGGTGAAGGTGACGCAAC
TAATGGTAAACTGACGCTGAAGTTCATCTGTACTACTGGTAAACTGCCGGTACCTTGGCCGACTCTGGTA
ACGACGCTGACTTATGGTGTTCAGTGCTTTGCTCGTTATCCGGACCATATGAAGCAGCATGACTTCTTCA
AGTCCGCCATGCCGGAAGGCTATGTGCAGGAACGCACGATTTCCTTTAAGGATGACGGCACGTACAAAAC
GCGTGCGGAAGTGAAATTTGAAGGCGATACCCTGGTAAACCGCATTGAGCTGAAAGGCATTGACTTTAAA
GAAGATGGCAATATCCTGGGCCATAAGCTGGAATACAATTTTAACAGCCACAATGTTTACATCACCGCCG
ATAAACAAAAAAATGGCATTAAAGCGAATTTTAAAATTCGCCACAACGTGGAGGATGGCAGCGTGCAGCT
GGCTGATCACTACCAGCAAAACACTCCAATCGGTGATGGTCCTGTTCTGCTGCCAGACAATCACTATCTG
AGCACGCAAAGCGTTCTGTCTAAAGATCCGAACGAGAAACGCGATCATATGGTTCTGCTGGAGTTCGTAA
CCGCAGCGGGCATCACGCATGGTATGGATGAACTGTACAAAGGTTCGTAACTTCTGACTGAGTTGCACGC
TGGTCTCTCGCTTTCGTGAGACGTACTAGTAGCGGCCGCTGCAGGGAGTTGTCTTCGAAGACTTCGCTCT
AGTCTTGGACTCCTGTTGATAGATCCAGTAATGACCTCAGAACTCCATCTGGATTTGTTCAGAACGCTCG
GTTGCCGCCGGGCGTTTTTTATTGGTGAGAATCCAGGGGTCCCCAATAATTACGATTTAAATTTGTGTCT
CAAAATCTCTGATGTTACATTGCACAAGATAAAAATATATCATCATGAACAATAAAACTGTCTGCTTACA
TAAACAGTAATACAAGGGGTGTTATGAGCCATATTCAGCGTGAAACGAGCTGTAGCCGTCCGCGTCTGAA
CAGCAACATGGATGCGGATCTGTATGGCTATAAATGGGCGCGTGATAACGTGGGTCAGAGCGGCGCGACC
ATTTATCGTCTGTATGGCAAACCGGATGCGCCGGAACTGTTTCTGAAACATGGCAAAGGCAGCGTGGCGA
ACGATGTGACCGATGAAATGGTGCGTCTGAACTGGCTGACCGAATTTATGCCGCTGCCGACCATTAAACA
TTTTATTCGCACCCCGGATGATGCGTGGCTGCTGACCACCGCGATTCCGGGCAAAACCGCGTTTCAGGTG
CTGGAAGAATATCCGGATAGCGGCGAAAACATTGTGGATGCGCTGGCCGTGTTTCTGCGTCGTCTGCATA
GCATTCCGGTGTGCAACTGCCCGTTTAACAGCGATCGTGTGTTTCGTCTGGCCCAGGCGCAGAGCCGTAT
GAACAACGGCCTGGTGGATGCGAGCGATTTTGATGATGAACGTAACGGCTGGCCGGTGGAACAGGTGTGG
AAAGAAATGCATAAACTGCTGCCGTTTAGCCCGGATAGCGTGGTGACCCACGGCGATTTTAGCCTGGATA
ACCTGATTTTCGATGAAGGCAAACTGATTGGCTGCATTGATGTGGGCCGTGTGGGCATTGCGGATCGTTA
TCAGGATCTGGCCATTCTGTGGAACTGCCTGGGCGAATTTAGCCCGAGCCTGCAAAAACGTCTGTTTCAG
AAATATGGCATTGATAATCCGGATATGAACAAACTGCAATTTCATCTGATGCTGGATGAATTTTTCTAAT
AATTAATTGGACCGCGGTCCGCGCGTTGTCCTTTTCCGCTGCATAACCCTGCTTCGGGGTCATTATAGCG
ATTTTTTCGGTATATCCATCCTTTTTCGCACGATATACAGGATTTTGCCAAAGGGTTCGTGTAGACTTTC
CTTGGTGTATCCAACGGCGTCAGCCGGGCAGGATAGGTGAAGTAGGCCCACCCGCGAGCGGGTGTTCCTT
CTTCACTGTCCCTTATTCGCACCTGGCGGTGCTCAACGGGAATCCTGCTCTGCGAGGCTGGCCGTAGGCC
GGCCCCGTAGAAAAGATCAAAGGATCTTCTTGAGATCCTTTTTTTCTGCGCGTAATCTGCTGCTTGCAAA
CAAAAAAACCACCGCTACCAGCGGTGGTTTGTTTGCCGGATCAAGAGCTACCAACTCTTTTTCCGAAGGT
AACTGGCTTCAGCAGAGCGCAGATACCAAATACTGTCCTTCTAGTGTAGCCGTAGTTAGGCCACCACTTC
AAGAACTCTGTAGCACCGCCTACATACCTCGCTCTGCTAATCCTGTTACCAGTGGCTGCTGCCAGTGGCG
ATAAGTCGTGTCTTACCGGGTTGGACTCAAGACGATAGTTACCGGATAAGGCGCAGCGGTCGGGCTGAAC
GGGGGGTTCGTGCACACAGCCCAGCTTGGAGCGAACGACCTACACCGAACTGAGATACCTACAGCGTGAG
CTATGAGAAAGCGCCACGCTTCCCGAAGGGAGAAAGGCGGACAGGTATCCGGTAAGCGGCAGGGTCGGAA
CAGGAGAGCGCACGAGGGAGCTTCCAGGGGGAAACGCCTGGTATCTTTATAGTCCTGTCGGGTTTCGCCA
CCTCTGACTTGAGCGTCGATTTTTGTGATGCTCGTCAGGGGGGCGGAGCCTATGGAAAAACGCCAGCAAC
GCGGCCTTTTTACGGTTCCTGGCCTTTTGCTGGCCTTTTGCTCACATGTTCTTTCCTGCGTTATCCCCTG
ATTCTGTGGATAACCGTATTACCGCCTTTGAGTGAGCTGATACCGCTCGCCGCAGCCGAACGACCGAGCG
CAGCGAGTCAGTGAGCGAGGAAGCGGAAGAGCGCCTGATGCGGTATTTTCTCCTTACGCATCTGTGCGGT
ATTTCACACCGCATATGGTGCACTCTCAGTACAATCTGCTCTGATGCCGCATAGTTAAGCCAGTATACAC
TCCGCTATCGCTACGTGACTGGGTCATGGCTGCGCCCCGACACCCGCCAACACCCGCTGACGCGCCCTGA
CGGGCTTGTCTGCTCCCGGCATCCGCTTACAGACAAGCTGTGACAGTCTCCGGGAGCTGCATGTGTCAGA
GGTTTTCACCGTCATCACCGAAACGCGCGAGGCAGCTGCGGTAAAGCTCATCAGCGTGGTCGTGCAGCGA
TTCACAGATGTCTGCCTGTTCATCCGCGTCCAGCTCGTTGAGTTTCTCCAGAAGCGTTAATGTCTGGCTT
CTGATAAAGCGGGCCATGTTAAGGGCGGTTTTTTCCTGTTTGGTCACTGATGCCTCCGTGTAAGGGGGAT
TTCTGTTCATGGGGGTAATGATACCGATGAAACGAGAGAGGATGCTCACGATACGGGTTACTGATGATGA
ACATGCCCGGTTACTGGAACGTTGTGAGGGTAAACAACTGGCGGTATGGATGCGGCGGGGGCGCGCCCAG
CTGTCTAGGGCGGCGGATTTGTCCTACTCAGGAGAGCGTTCACCGACAAACAACAGATAAAACGAAAGGC
CCAGTCTTTCGACTGAGCCTTTCGTTTTATTTGATGCCT
